>Addgene plasmid #240024 | pACEBac1-eIF3a-TEV-FLAG | addgene full sequence | sequence record 478379 | Addgene NGS Result
ATAACTTCGTATAGCATACATTATACGAAGTTATCTGTAACTATAACGGTCCTAAGGTAGCGAGTTTAAA
CACTAGTATCGATTCGCGACCTACTCCGGAATATTAATAGATCATGGAGATAATTAAAATGATAACCATC
TCGCAAATAAATAAGTATTTTACTGTTTTCGTAACAGTTTTGTAATAAAAAAACCTATAAATATTCCGGA
TTATTCATACCGTCCCACCATCGGGCGCGGATCCCTCGAGTCAACATGCCAGCCTACTTTCAAAGACCTG
AGAACGCTCTGAAGAGAGCTAATGAGTTTCTGGAGGTGGGCAAGAAGCAACCAGCACTGGACGTTCTCTA
TGATGTGATGAAGTCTAAGAAGCACCGCACCTGGCAGAAGATCCATGAACCAATCATGCTGAAGTACCTG
GAACTGTGCGTCGATCTGCGCAAGAGCCACCTCGCTAAAGAGGGTCTGTATCAATACAAGAACATCTGCC
AACAGGTGAACATCAAATCTCTCGAAGATGTCGTGAGGGCTTATCTCAAGATGGCTGAGGAGAAGACCGA
AGCTGCTAAAGAGGAGTCCCAGCAGATGGTCCTGGACATCGAGGATCTCGATAACATTCAGACTCCTGAG
TCTGTGCTGCTGTCTGCCGTGAGCGGAGAAGATACCCAAGACAGGACCGATAGGCTGCTCCTCACACCCT
GGGTGAAGTTTCTCTGGGAGTCTTACAGGCAGTGCCTCGACCTCCTGCGCAACAACAGCAGAGTGGAAAG
ACTGTACCACGACATTGCCCAGCAAGCCTTCAAGTTCTGTCTGCAATACACTAGAAAGGCAGAGTTCAGA
AAGCTCTGCGATAACCTCAGGATGCACCTGTCTCAGATCCAGAGACATCACAACCAAAGCACCGCAATCA
ATCTGAACAACCCAGAGAGCCAGTCTATGCACCTGGAGACTAGACTCGTCCAACTGGACTCTGCAATCAG
CATGGAGCTGTGGCAGGAGGCTTTCAAGGCTGTGGAGGACATCCACGGACTGTTCTCCCTGAGCAAGAAG
CCACCCAAGCCTCAGCTGATGGCAAACTACTACAACAAGGTTAGCACTGTGTTCTGGAAGTCCGGAAACG
CTCTCTTCCATGCTTCTACCCTCCACAGGCTGTATCATCTGTCCAGAGAAATGCGCAAGAACCTGACCCA
AGATGAAATGCAGAGAATGAGCACTCGCGTGCTCCTCGCCACCCTGTCTATCCCTATCACTCCTGAGCGC
ACCGACATCGCTAGACTGCTCGACATGGACGGTATCATCGTGGAGAAGCAGAGAAGGCTGGCCACCCTCC
TCGGTCTGCAAGCTCCTCCCACTAGAATTGGCCTGATCAACGACATGGTGCGCTTCAACGTGCTCCAGTA
TGTCGTCCCAGAAGTGAAGGACCTCTACAATTGGCTGGAGGTGGAGTTCAACCCACTGAAGCTCTGCGAA
AGGGTCACAAAGGTCCTGAACTGGGTGAGAGAGCAGCCAGAGAAAGAACCAGAGCTGCAGCAGTACGTCC
CTCAGCTCCAGAACAACACCATCCTGAGGCTGCTGCAGCAAGTGTCTCAAATCTACCAGTCCATCGAGTT
TAGCAGGCTGACCTCCCTGGTGCCATTTGTGGACGCTTTCCAGCTCGAAAGAGCCATTGTGGACGCAGCT
AGACACTGCGATCTGCAGGTCCGCATTGATCACACATCTAGGACCCTCAGCTTCGGCTCCGACCTCAACT
ACGCTACCAGAGAGGATGCTCCCATCGGACCACACCTCCAATCCATGCCCTCCGAGCAGATTAGAAATCA
ACTCACCGCTATGTCCTCCGTCCTGGCAAAGGCTCTGGAGGTCATCAAGCCTGCTCATATCCTCCAGGAG
AAGGAGGAGCAGCACCAGCTCGCTGTCACTGCCTATCTGAAGAACTCTCGCAAGGAGCATCAGAGAATCC
TGGCAAGAAGACAAACCATCGAAGAGAGAAAGGAGAGACTGGAGTCTCTGAACATCCAGAGGGAGAAAGA
GGAGCTGGAACAGAGGGAGGCAGAACTCCAGAAAGTTCGCAAAGCCGAAGAGGAGAGGCTCAGGCAGGAG
GCAAAGGAGAGAGAGAAAGAAAGGATTCTGCAAGAACATGAGCAGATCAAGAAGAAGACAGTTAGGGAGA
GACTGGAGCAGATCAAGAAGACAGAGCTGGGTGCCAAGGCTTTCAAGGACATCGACATCGAGGACCTGGA
GGAACTGGACCCAGACTTCATCATGGCTAAGCAGGTCGAGCAACTGGAGAAGGAGAAGAAGGAACTGCAG
GAAAGACTGAAGAACCAAGAGAAGAAGATTGATTACTTCGAGAGGGCTAAACGCCTGGAGGAAATCCCAC
TGATCAAGTCTGCTTACGAGGAGCAGAGGATCAAAGATATGGATCTCTGGGAGCAGCAGGAGGAGGAGAG
AATCACCACCATGCAGCTCGAAAGAGAGAAGGCTCTGGAGCACAAGAACCGCATGAGCAGGATGCTCGAA
GATAGGGACCTGTTCGTTATGAGGCTGAAGGCAGCTAGGCAGTCTGTCTACGAGGAGAAACTGAAACAGT
TCGAAGAGAGACTGGCAGAGGAACGCCATAACAGACTGGAGGAGAGAAAGAGGCAAAGGAAGGAGGAGCG
CAGAATCACCTACTACAGGGAGAAAGAAGAAGAGGAGCAAAGAAGGGCTGAAGAACAGATGCTCAAGGAG
AGAGAGGAGAGAGAAAGGGCTGAGAGAGCCAAACGCGAGGAAGAGCTGAGGGAATACCAAGAGAGGGTTA
AGAAGCTCGAAGAAGTCGAGCGCAAGAAGAGGCAACGCGAACTGGAGATCGAAGAAAGAGAGAGGAGGAG
AGAGGAAGAGCGCAGGCTGGGAGACTCCTCCCTGAGCAGGAAGGACTCCAGATGGGGAGATAGGGATAGC
GAAGGCACTTGGAGAAAGGGACCCGAAGCTGATAGCGAGTGGAGAAGAGGACCACCAGAGAAGGAATGGA
GGAGAGGTGAGGGCAGGGACGAGGACAGATCCCATCGCAGGGACGAAGAAAGGCCACGCAGGCTCGGAGA
TGACGAGGATAGGGAGCCATCCCTGAGGCCAGATGACGATAGAGTGCCCAGAAGAGGTATGGACGATGAT
AGAGGACCAAGAAGAGGTCCCGAGGAGGATCGCTTCTCCAGGAGAGGAGCTGATGATGATAGGCCAAGCT
GGAGGAATACAGACGATGATAGACCACCACGCAGGATTGCCGATGAGGACAGAGGTAACTGGAGACACGC
TGATGATGATAGGCCTCCACGCAGAGGTCTGGATGAGGATAGAGGATCTTGGAGAACCGCTGACGAAGAC
AGAGGACCTCGCAGAGGTATGGACGATGACAGAGGACCCAGAAGAGGAGGTGCAGATGACGAACGCAGCT
CTTGGAGGAACGCTGATGATGACAGAGGTCCCAGAAGAGGCCTCGACGACGATAGAGGACCAAGGAGAGG
CATGGACGACGATAGAGGTCCCAGAAGAGGCATGGATGACGACAGAGGTCCCAGAAGAGGAATGGACGAC
GACAGAGGACCACGCAGAGGACTCGATGATGATAGAGGTCCTTGGAGGAACGCAGATGACGATCGCATCC
CACGCAGAGGAGCTGAAGATGATAGAGGACCCTGGAGAAACATGGATGATGACAGACTCAGCAGGAGGGC
TGATGATGACAGGTTCCCAAGAAGAGGAGATGATTCCAGACCTGGACCCTGGAGGCCACTCGTGAAACCT
GGTGGATGGAGGGAGAAAGAGAAGGCCAGAGAAGAAAGCTGGGGTCCTCCAAGGGAGTCTAGGCCTTCTG
AAGAGAGAGAATGGGATAGGGAGAAAGAGAGGGACAGGGATAACCAAGATAGAGAGGAGAACGATAAGGA
CCCAGAACGCGAGAGAGACAGAGAGAGGGATGTCGATAGAGAAGATCGCTTCCGCAGACCCAGGGACGAG
GGTGGATGGAGGAGAGGTCCAGCTGAAGAATCCTCCTCCTGGAGAGACTCTTCCAGGAGGGACGACAGAG
ATAGGGATGATAGAAGGAGAGAGAGAGATGACAGACGCGACCTCAGGGAGCGCAGGGATCTCAGGGATGA
CAGAGACAGAAGAGGTCCTCCTCTGAGGTCTGAGAGAGAGGAGGTTTCCAGCTGGAGAAGAGCAGACGAT
AGGAAGGACGATCGCGTGGAGGAGAGAGATCCACCCAGAAGAGTCCCTCCACCAGCTCTGTCCAGAGACA
GGGAGAGAGATAGGGACAGGGAACGCGAAGGCGAGAAAGAGAAAGCCTCCTGGAGAGCTGAGAAGGACAG
AGAGTCTCTCCGCAGAACTAAGAACGAAACCGATGAGGACGGCTGGACCACCGTCCGCAGGGAGAACCTC
TACTTTGGACAGGCCTCCGACTACAAGGATCATGATGGCGACTACAAGGATCACGACATCGACTACAAGG
ACGATGACGACAAATAAGGTACCTCTAGAGCCTGCAGTCTCGACAAGCTTGTCGAGAAGTACTAGAGGAT
CATAATCAGCCATACCACATTTGTAGAGGTTTTACTTGCTTTAAAAAACCTCCCACACCTCCCCCTGAAC
CTGAAACATAAAATGAATGCAATTGTTGTTGTTAACTTGTTTATTGCAGCTTATAATGGTTACAAATAAA
GCAATAGCATCACAAATTTCACAAATAAAGCATTTTTTTCACTGCATTCTAGTTGTGGTTTGTCCAAACT
CATCAATGTATCTTATCATGTCTGGATCTGATCACTGCTTGAGCCTAGAAGATCCGGCTGCTAACAAAGC
CCGAAAGGAAGCTGAGTTGGCTGCTGCCACCGCTGAGCAATAACTATCATAACCCCTAGGGTATACCCAT
CTAATTGGAACCAGATAAGTGAAATCTAGTTCCAAACTATTTTGTCATTTTTAATTTTCGTATTAGCTTA
CGACGCTACACCCAGTTCCCATCTATTTTGTCACTCTTCCCTAAATAATCCTTAAAAACTCCATTTCCAC
CCCTCCCAGTTCCCAACTATTTTGTCCGCCCACAACCGGTTGACTTGGGTCAACTGTCAGACCAAGTTTA
CTCATATATACTTTAGATTGATTTAAAACTTCATTTTTAATTTAAAAGGATCTAGGTGAAGATCCTTTTT
GATAATCTCATGACCAAAATCCCTTAACGTGAGTTTTCGTTCCACTGAGCGTCAGACCCCGTAGAAAAGA
TCAAAGGATCTTCTTGAGATCCTTTTTTTCTGCGCGTAATCTGCTGCTTGCAAACAAAAAAACCACCGCT
ACCAGCGGTGGTTTGTTTGCCGGATCAAGAGCTACCAACTCTTTTTCCGAAGGTAACTGGCTTCAGCAGA
GCGCAGATACCAAATACTGTTCTTCTAGTGTAGCCGTAGTTAGGCCACCACTTCAAGAACTCTGTAGCAC
CGCCTACATACCTCGCTCTGCTAATCCTGTTACCAGTGGCTGCTGCCAGTGGCGATAAGTCGTGTCTTAC
CGGGTTGGACTCAAGACGATAGTTACCGGATAAGGCGCAGCGGTCGGGCTGAACGGGGGGTTCGTGCACA
CAGCCCAGCTTGGAGCGAACGACCTACACCGAACTGAGATACCTACAGCGTGAGCTATGAGAAAGCGCCA
CGCTTCCCGAAGGGAGAAAGGCGGACAGGTATCCGGTAAGCGGCAGGGTCGGAACAGGAGAGCGCACGAG
GGAGCTTCCAGGGGGAAACGCCTGGTATCTTTATAGTCCTGTCGGGTTTCGCCACCTCTGACTTGAGCGT
CGATTTTTGTGATGCTCGTCAGGGGGGCGGAGCCTATGGAAAAACGCCAGCAACGCGGCCTTTTTACGGT
TCCTGGCCTTTTGCTGGCCTTTTGCTCACATGTTCTTTCCTGCGTTATCCCCTGATTGACTTGGGTCGCT
CTTCCTGTGGATGCGCAGATGCCCTGCGTAAGCGGGTGTGGGCGGACAATAAAGTCTTAAACTGAACAAA
ATAGATCTAAACTATGACAATAAAGTCTTAAACTAGACAGAATAGTTGTAAACTGAAATCAGTCCAGTTA
TGCTGTGAAAAAGCATACTGGACTTTTGTTATGGCTAAAGCAAACTCTTCATTTTCTGAAGTGCAAATTG
CCCGTCGTATTAAAGAGGGGCGTGGCCAAGGGCATGTAAAGACTATATTCGCGGCGTTGTGACAATTTAC
CGAACAACTCCGCGGCCGGGAAGCCGATCTCGGCTTGAACGAATTGTTAGGTGGCGGTACTTGGGTCGAT
ATCAAAGTGCATCACTTCTTCCCGTATGCCCAACTTTGTATAGAGAGCCACTGCGGGATCGTCACCGTAA
TCTGCTTGCACGTAGATCACATAAGCACCAAGCGCGTTGGCCTCATGCTTGAGGAGATTGATGAGCGCGG
TGGCAATGCCCTGCCTCCGGTGCTCGCCGGAGACTGCGAGATCATAGATATAGATCTCACTACGCGGCTG
CTCAAACTTGGGCAGAACGTAAGCCGCGAGAGCGCCAACAACCGCTTCTTGGTCGAAGGCAGCAAGCGCG
ATGAATGTCTTACTACGGAGCAAGTTCCCGAGGTAATCGGAGTCCGGCTGATGTTGGGAGTAGGTGGCTA
CGTCTCCGAACTCACGACCGAAAAGATCAAGAGCAGCCCGCATGGATTTGACTTGGTCAGGGCCGAGCCT
ACATGTGCGAATGATGCCCATACTTGAGCCACCTAACTTTGTTTTAGGGCGACTGCCCTGCTGCGTAACA
TCGTTGCTGCTGCGTAACATCGTTGCTGCTCCATAACATCAAACATCGACCCACGGCGTAACGCGCTTGC
TGCTTGGATGCCCGAGGCATAGACTGTACAAAAAAACAGTCATAACAAGCCATGAAAACCGCCACTGCGC
CGTTACCACCGCTGCGTTCGGTCAAGGTTCTGGACCAGTTGCGTGAGCGCATACGCTACTTGCATTACAG
TTTACGAACCGAACAGGCTTATGTCAACTGGGTTCGTGCCTTCATCCGTTTCCACGGTGTGCGTCACCCG
GCAACCTTGGGCAGCAGCGAAGTCGCC
Features (pLannotate 1.2.2; 11 found; start..end, strand, type, name):
      1..34      +  protein_bind   loxP: Cre-mediated recombination occurs in the 8-bp core sequence (GCATACAT). Cre recombinase
    111..202     +  promoter       polyhedrin promoter: polh from Autographa californica; promoter for the baculovirus polyhedrin gene
    256..4401    +  CDS            EIF3A: EIF3A_HUMAN - Also known as EIF3S10 From Homo sapiens (Human).
   4548..4631    +  CDS            large T antigen (fragment): large T antigen from SV40 (simian virus 40)
   4654..4788    +  polyA_signal   SV40 poly(A) signal: SV40 polyadenylation signal
   4817..4866    +  CDS            SET1 (fragment): solubility-enhancement tag derived from T7 phage gene 10B
   4909..5074    -  mobile_element Tn7L: mini-Tn7 element (left end of the Tn7 transposon) Tn7
   5264..5852    +  rep_origin     ori: high-copy-number ColE1/pMB1/pBR322/pUC origin of replication
   5987..6210    -  mobile_element Tn7R: mini-Tn7 element (right end of the Tn7 transposon) Tn7
   6277..6810    -  CDS            GmR: gentamycin acetyltransferase; aacC1; confers resistance to gentamycin
   6999..7027    -  promoter       Pc promoter: intI1 (promoter lies within the coding sequence); class 1 integron promoter
