[The description below was written by a language model from this plasmid's Addgene catalogue record and pLannotate feature annotations shown in this document.]
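Description:
pACEBac1-eIF3a-TEV-FLAG is an insect-cell (baculovirus) expression plasmid built on the pACEBac1 acceptor vector of the MultiBac system. It replicates in E. coli from a high-copy ColE1/pUC-type origin and is selected with gentamicin, through a gentamicin acetyltransferase gene driven by the class 1 integron Pc promoter. The 7,097-nt sequenced record also shows the Tn7L and Tn7R ends of a mini-Tn7 element. These allow the expression cassette, together with the gentamicin marker, to be transposed into a baculoviral bacmid carrying a Tn7 attachment site. A single loxP site lets the plasmid be fused by Cre recombination to compatible donor vectors when assembling multi-gene constructs.

The payload is wild-type human EIF3A, the large a subunit of translation initiation factor eIF3. It was made by gene synthesis and placed under the Autographa californica polyhedrin promoter, a very late baculoviral promoter that gives strong expression in infected insect cells. An SV40 polyadenylation signal terminates the transcript. The short "large T antigen" annotation beside it is probably part of that SV40-derived terminator region rather than a functional coding sequence, and the small SET1 fragment hit likewise looks like an annotation artefact. According to the catalogue entry, the protein carries a C-terminal 3xFLAG tag preceded by a TEV protease site. This permits anti-FLAG affinity capture followed by proteolytic removal of the tag, although the feature table does not annotate these elements separately.

The stated purpose is to produce human eIF3a in insect cells for purification, or to serve as a starting point for further cloning. The associated work concerns the purification and characterization of recombinant human eIF3.
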