Addgene plasmid #240024: pACEBac1-eIF3a-TEV-FLAG
Purpose: Human eIF3a for further cloning or expression in insect cells for purification
Depositing lab: Venki Ramakrishnan. Depositing organization: MRC Laboratory of Molecular Biology. Publication: Purification and characterization of recombinant human translation initiation factor eIF3. Diaz-Lopez I, Gordiyenko Y, Zuber PK, Li X, Ramakrishnan V. Protein Sci. 2026 Jan;35(1):e70388. doi: 10.1002/pro.70388. PubMed 41432235.
Backbone
  Vector backbone: pACEBac1
  Backbone manufacturer: Geneva Biotech
  Vector type: Insect Expression
Growth in bacteria
  Bacterial resistance: Gentamicin, 10 μg/mL
  Growth temperature: 37°C
  Growth strain: DH5alpha
  Copy number: High Copy
Gene/Insert
  Gene/Insert name: eIF3a
  Species: H. sapiens (human)
  Mutation: WT
  Entrez Gene: EIF3A (a.k.a. EIF3, EIF3S10, P167, TIF32, eIF3-p170, eIF3-theta, p180, p185)
  Promoter: Polyhedrin
  Tag / fusion protein: TEV_3xFLAG (C terminal on insert)
  Cloning method: Gene Synthesis
Terms and licenses: Academic/Nonprofit Terms; Industry Terms: Not Available to Industry
How to cite: pACEBac1-eIF3a-TEV-FLAG was a gift from Venki Ramakrishnan (Addgene plasmid # 240024 ; http://n2t.net/addgene:240024 ; RRID:Addgene_240024)
